Addgene plasmid #146289: pCIneo-lambdaN-HA-HsAGO2-F505V_F
Purpose: Mammalian Expression of HsAGO2-F505V
Depositing lab: Elisa Izaurralde. Depositing organization: Max Planck Institute for Developmental Biology. Publication: GW182 interaction with Argonaute is essential for miRNA-mediated translational repression and mRNA decay. Eulalio A, Huntzinger E, Izaurralde E. Nat Struct Mol Biol. 2008 Apr . 15(4):346-53. 10.1038/nsmb.1405 PubMed 18345015.
Backbone
  Vector backbone: pCI-neo
  Vector type: Mammalian Expression
Growth in bacteria
  Bacterial resistance: Ampicillin, 100 μg/mL
  Growth temperature: 37°C
  Growth strain: DH5alpha
  Copy number: High Copy
Gene/Insert
  Gene/Insert name: HsAGO2-F505V (alt names: EIF2C2; Q10; MGC3183)
  Species: H. sapiens (human)
  Mutation: sequence differs in the first 7 AA from the sequence given by NCBI: NM_012154.3.
  Entrez Gene: AGO2 (a.k.a. CASC7, EIF2C2, LESKRES, LINC00980, PPD, Q10)
  Cloning method: Unknown
Terms and licenses: Academic/Nonprofit Terms; Industry Terms: Not Available to Industry
Depositor comments: Plasmids from this collection were made available to the research community and donated after the lab closed. Please note that the sequence provided by the depositing laboratory may be theoretical/predicted or based on Sanger sequencing results. There may be discrepancies between sequencing results obtained by Addgene and the depositor sequence. If an Addgene verified sequence is not available, please contact before placing your order to request that our lab fully sequence the plasmid.
How to cite: pCIneo-lambdaN-HA-HsAGO2-F505V_F was a gift from Elisa Izaurralde (Addgene plasmid # 146289 ; http://n2t.net/addgene:146289 ; RRID:Addgene_146289)
