[The description below was written by a language model from this plasmid's Addgene catalogue record and pLannotate feature annotations shown in this document.]
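Description:
pCIneo-lambdaN-HA-HsAGO2-F505V_F is a mammalian expression plasmid of about 8.2 kb built on the pCI-neo backbone. It encodes human Argonaute 2 (AGO2, also known as EIF2C2) carrying the F505V substitution indicated by its name. It is propagated in E. coli as a high-copy plasmid through a ColE1/pUC-type origin with ampicillin selection (β-lactamase). It also carries an f1 origin for single-stranded DNA production. For selection in mammalian cells, an SV40 enhancer/early promoter drives a neomycin phosphotransferase gene followed by a synthetic poly(A) signal, which permits G418 selection of stable transfectants.

The expression cassette uses the CMV immediate-early enhancer and promoter followed by the chimeric β-globin/immunoglobulin intron, which generally improves expression, and it ends in the SV40 late polyadenylation signal. A T7 promoter upstream and a T3 promoter fragment downstream flank the insert. The open reading frame begins with a short fragment of the bacteriophage lambda N protein, followed by an HA epitope and then the AGO2 coding sequence. The lambda N peptide binds BoxB RNA hairpins, so the fusion protein can be artificially tethered to a reporter mRNA bearing BoxB sites, independently of a guide miRNA. The HA tag allows detection and immunoprecipitation.

The record notes that the first seven amino acids of the AGO2 sequence differ from the NCBI reference, and that the deposited sequence may be theoretical or based on Sanger reads. The associated study concerns the GW182–Argonaute interaction in miRNA-mediated translational repression and mRNA decay. This fits use of the mutant in tethering and silencing assays, although the record does not state the specific functional effect of F505V.
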