Features (pLannotate 1.2.2; 21 found; start..end, strand, type, name):
    140..517     +  enhancer       CMV enhancer: human cytomegalovirus immediate early enhancer
    518..729     +  promoter       CMV promoter: human cytomegalovirus (CMV) immediate early promoter
    890..1022    +  intron         chimeric intron: chimera between introns from human β-globin and immunoglobulin heavy chain genes
   1067..1085    +  promoter       T7 promoter: promoter for bacteriophage T7 RNA polymerase
   1095..1169    +  CDS            N (fragment): REGN_LAMBD - Experimental evidence at protein level: Swiss-Prot protein existence level 1. Plays a role as a transcriptional antitermination factor that allows the virus to initiate its lytic phase. Activates expression of the delayed viral early genes by modifying host RNA polymerase (RNAP) into a form that is resistant to termination signals. This antitermination function requires the host NusA protein which serves to stabilize the interaction between antitermination protein N and host RNA polymerase. From Escherichia phage lambda (Bacteriophage lambda).
   1197..1224    +  CDS            3xHA (fragment): three tandem HA epitope tags
   1284..3839    +  CDS            AGO2: AGO2_HUMAN - Also known as EIF2C2. Experimental evidence at protein level: Swiss-Prot protein existence level 1. Required for RNA-mediated gene silencing (RNAi) by the RNA- induced silencing complex (RISC). The 'minimal RISC' appears to include AGO2 bound to a short guide RNA such as a microRNA (miRNA) or short interfering RNA (siRNA). These guide RNAs direct RISC to complementary mRNAs that are targets for RISC-mediated gene silencing. The precise mechanism of gene silencing depends on the degree of complementarity between the miRNA or siRNA and its target. Binding of RISC to a perfectly comp
   3854..3871    -  promoter       T3 promoter (fragment): promoter for bacteriophage T3 RNA polymerase
   3889..4010    -  polyA_signal   SV40 poly(A) signal: SV40 polyadenylation signal
   4033..4101    -  CDS            large T antigen (fragment): large T antigen from SV40 (simian virus 40)
   4125..4192    +  CDS            lacZα (fragment): LacZα fragment of β-galactosidase; lacZ fragment
   4196..4624    +  rep_origin     f1 ori (sequence partly withheld): f1 bacteriophage origin of replication; arrow indicates direction of (+) strand synthesis
   4652..4703    -  misc_feature   bom (fragment): basis of mobility region from pBR322
   4768..5125    +  promoter       SV40 promoter: SV40 enhancer and early promoter
   5176..5967    +  CDS            neo: KKA2_KLEPN - Also known as kan, nptII. Experimental evidence at protein level: Swiss-Prot protein existence level 1. Resistance to kanamycin, neomycin, paromomycin, ribostamycin, butirosin and gentamicin B. From Klebsiella pneumoniae.
   6034..6082    +  polyA_signal   poly(A) signal: synthetic polyadenylation signal
   6102..6156    -  misc_feature   bom (fragment): basis of mobility region from pBR322
   6258..6293    -  CDS            rop (fragment): Rop protein, which maintains plasmids at low copy number; rop
   6388..6492    +  promoter       AmpR promoter: bla
   6493..7353    +  CDS            AmpR: β-lactamase; bla; confers resistance to ampicillin, carbenicillin, and related antibiotics
   7524..8112    +  rep_origin     ori: high-copy-number ColE1/pMB1/pBR322/pUC origin of replication
>Addgene plasmid #146289 | pCIneo-lambdaN-HA-HsAGO2-F505V_F | depositor full sequence | sequence record 288734 | Full Sequence
TCAATATTGGCCATTAGCCATATTATTCATTGGTTATATAGCATAAATCAATATTGGCTATTGGCCATTG
CATACGTTGTATCTATATCATAATATGTACATTTATATTGGCTCATGTCCAATATGACCGCCATGTTGGC
ATTGATTATTGACTAGTTATTAATAGTAATCAATTACGGGGTCATTAGTTCATAGCCCATATATGGAGTT
CCGCGTTACATAACTTACGGTAAATGGCCCGCCTGGCTGACCGCCCAACGACCCCCGCCCATTGACGTCA
ATAATGACGTATGTTCCCATAGTAACGCCAATAGGGACTTTCCATTGACGTCAATGGGTGGAGTATTTAC
GGTAAACTGCCCACTTGGCAGTACATCAAGTGTATCATATGCCAAGTCCGCCCCCTATTGACGTCAATGA
CGGTAAATGGCCCGCCTGGCATTATGCCCAGTACATGACCTTACGGGACTTTCCTACTTGGCAGTACATC
TACGTATTAGTCATCGCTATTACCATGGTGATGCGGTTTTGGCAGTACACCAATGGGCGTGGATAGCGGT
TTGACTCACGGGGATTTCCAAGTCTCCACCCCATTGACGTCAATGGGAGTTTGTTTTGGCACCAAAATCA
ACGGGACTTTCCAAAATGTCGTAACAACTGCGATCGCCCGCCCCGTTGACGCAAATGGGCGGTAGGCGTG
TACGGTGGGAGGTCTATATAAGCAGAGCTCGTTTAGTGAACCGTCAGATCACTAGAAGCTTTATTGCGGT
AGTTTATCACAGTTAAATTGCTAACGCAGTCAGTGCTTCTGACACAACAGTCTCGAACTTAAGCTGCAGT
GACTCTCTTAAGGTAGCCTTGCAGAAGTTGGTCGTGAGGCACTGGGCAGGTAAGTATCAAGGTTACAAGA
CAGGTTTAAGGAGACCAATAGAAACTGGGCTTGTCGAGACAGAGAAGACTCTTGCGTTTCTGATAGGCAC
CTATTGGTCTTACTGACATCCACTTTGCCTTTCTCTCCACAGGTGTCCACTCCCAGTTCAATTACAGCTC
TTAAGGCTAGAGTACTTAATACGACTCACTATAGGCTAGCCACCATGGACGCACAAACACGACGACGTGA
GCGTCGCGCTGAGAAACAAGCTCAATGGAAAGCTGCAAACCCACCGCTCGAGGCTGCCCAAGCTTACACC
ATGGCCTACCCATATGATGTTCCAGATTACGCTTCACTCGACGCGGATCCCGTCGAATTCACCATGGGAG
GGCACCCATTCCAGTGGTGTAACGCACTTGCACCTCCTGCGCCGCCGCCCCCCATCCAAGGATATGCCTT
CAAGCCTCCACCTAGACCCGACTTTGGGACCTCCGGGAGAACAATCAAATTACAGGCCAATTTCTTCGAA
ATGGACATCCCCAAAATTGACATCTATCATTATGAATTGGATATCAAGCCAGAGAAGTGCCCGAGGAGAG
TTAACAGGGAAATCGTGGAACACATGGTCCAGCACTTTAAAACACAGATCTTTGGGGATCGGAAGCCCGT
GTTTGACGGCAGGAAGAATCTATACACAGCCATGCCCCTTCCGATTGGGAGGGACAAGGTGGAGCTGGAG
GTCACGCTGCCAGGAGAAGGCAAGGATCGCATCTTCAAGGTGTCCATCAAGTGGGTGTCCTGCGTGAGCT
TGCAGGCGTTACACGATGCACTTTCAGGGCGGCTGCCCAGCGTCCCTTTTGAGACGATCCAGGCCCTGGA
CGTGGTCATGAGGCACTTGCCATCCATGAGGTACACCCCCGTGGGCCGCTCCTTCTTCACCGCGTCCGAA
GGCTGCTCTAACCCTCTTGGCGGGGGCCGAGAAGTGTGGTTTGGCTTCCATCAGTCCGTCCGGCCTTCTC
TCTGGAAAATGATGCTGAATATTGATGTGTCAGCAACAGCGTTTTACAAGGCACAGCCAGTAATCGAGTT
TGTTTGTGAAGTTTTGGATTTTAAAAGTATTGAAGAACAACAAAAACCTCTGACAGATTCCCAAAGGGTA
AAGTTTACCAAAGAAATTAAAGGTCTAAAGGTGGAGATAACGCACTGTGGGCAGATGAAGAGGAAGTACC
GTGTCTGCAATGTGACCCGGCGGCCCGCCAGTCACCAAACATTCCCGCTGCAGCAGGAGAGCGGGCAGAC
GGTGGAGTGCACGGTGGCCCAGTATTTCAAGGACAGGCACAAGTTGGTTCTGCGCTACCCCCACCTCCCA
TGTTTACAAGTCGGACAGGAGCAGAAACACACCTACCTTCCCCTGGAGGTCTGTAACATTGTGGCAGGAC
AAAGATGTATTAAAAAATTAACGGACAATCAGACCTCAACCATGATCAGAGCGACTGCTAGGTCGGCGCC
CGATCGGCAAGAAGAGATTAGCAAATTGATGCGAAGTGCAAGTTTCAACACAGATCCATACGTCCGTGAA
TTTGGAATCATGGTCAAAGATGAGATGACAGACGTGACTGGGCGGGTGCTGCAGCCGCCCTCCATCCTCT
ACGGGGGCAGGAATAAAGCTATTGCGACCCCTGTCCAGGGCGTCTGGGACATGCGGAACAAGCAGTTCCA
CACGGGCATCGAGATCAAGGTGTGGGCCATTGCGTGCTTCGCCCCCCAGCGCCAGTGCACGGAAGTCCAT
CTGAAGTCCTTCACAGAGCAGCTCAGAAAGATCTCGAGAGACGCCGGCATGCCCATCCAGGGCCAGCCGT
GCTTCTGCAAATACGCGCAGGGGGCGGACAGCGTGGAGCCCATGGTCCGGCACCTGAAGAACACGTATGC
GGGCCTGCAGCTGGTGGTGGTCATCCTGCCCGGCAAGACGCCCGTGTACGCCGAGGTCAAGCGCGTGGGA
GACACGGTGCTGGGGATGGCCACGCAGTGCGTGCAGATGAAGAACGTGCAGAGGACCACGCCACAGACCC
TGTCCAACCTCTGCCTGAAGATCAACGTCAAGCTGGGAGGCGTGAACAACATCCTGCTGCCCCAGGGCAG
GCCGCCGGTGTTCCAGCAGCCCGTCATCTTTCTGGGAGCAGACGTCACTCACCCCCCCGCCGGGGATGGG
AAGAAGCCCTCCATTGCCGCCGTGGTGGGCAGCATGGACGCCCACCCCAATCGCTACTGCGCCACCGTGC
GCGTGCAGCAGCACCGGCAGGAGATCATACAAGACCTGGCCGCCATGGTCCGCGAGCTCCTCATCCAGTT
CTACAAGTCCACGCGCTTCAAGCCCACCCGCATCATCTTCTACCGCGACGGTGTCTCTGAAGGCCAGTTC
CAGCAGGTTCTCCACCACGAGTTGCTGGCCATCCGTGAGGCCTGTATCAAGCTAGAAAAAGACTACCAGC
CCGGGATCACCTTCATCGTGGTGCAGAAGAGGCACCACACCCGGCTCTTCTGCACTGACAAGAACGAGCG
GGTTGGGAAAAGTGGAAACATTCCAGCAGGCACGACTGTGGACACGAAAATCACCCACCCCACCGAGTTC
GACTTCTACCTGTGTAGTCACGCTGGCATCCAGGGGACAAGCAGGCCTTCGCACTATCACGTCCTCTGGG
ACGACAATCGTTTCTCCTCTGATGAGCTGCAGATCCTAACCTACCAGCTGTGTCACACCTACGTGCGCTG
CACACGCTCCGTGTCCATCCCAGCGCCAGCATACTACGCTCACCTGGTGGCCTTCCGGGCCAGGTACCAC
CTGGTGGATAAGGAACATGACAGTGCTGAAGGAAGCCATACCTCTGGGCAGAGTAACGGGCGAGACCACC
AAGCACTGGCCAAGGCGGTCCAGGTTCACCAAGACACTCTGCGCACCATGTACTTTGCTTGAGCGGCCGC
TTCCCTTTAGTGAGGGTTAATGCTTCGAGCAGACATGATAAGATACATTGATGAGTTTGGACAAACCACA
ACTAGAATGCAGTGAAAAAAATGCTTTATTTGTGAAATTTGTGATGCTATTGCTTTATTTGTAACCATTA
TAAGCTGCAATAAACAAGTTAACAACAACAATTGCATTCATTTTATGTTTCAGGTTCAGGGGGAGATGTG
GGAGGTTTTTTAAAGCAAGTAAAACCTCTACAAATGTGGTAAAATCCGATAAGGATCGATCCGGGCTGGC
GTAATAGCGAAGAGGCCCGCACCGATCGCCCTTCCCAACAGTTGCGCAGCCTGAATGGCGAATGG
[124 nt withheld, positions 4196-4319]
C
[91 nt withheld, positions 4321-4411]
A
[49 nt withheld, positions 4413-4461]
CCTTTGACGTTGGAGTCCACGTTCTTT
[37 nt withheld, positions 4489-4525]
ACCCTATCTCGGTCTATTCTTTTGATTTATAAGGGATTTTGCCGATTTCGGCCTATTGGTTAAAAAATGA
GCTGATTTAACAAAAATTTAACGCGAATTTTAACAAAATATTAACGCTTACAATTTCCTGATGCGGTATT
TTCTCCTTACGCATCTGTGCGGTATTTCACACCGCATACGCGGATCTGCGCAGCACCATGGCCTGAAATA
ACCTCTGAAAGAGGAACTTGGTTAGGTACCTTCTGAGGCGGAAAGAACCAGCTGTGGAATGTGTGTCAGT
TAGGGTGTGGAAAGTCCCCAGGCTCCCCAGCAGGCAGAAGTATGCAAAGCATGCATCTCAATTAGTCAGC
AACCAGGTGTGGAAAGTCCCCAGGCTCCCCAGCAGGCAGAAGTATGCAAAGCATGCATCTCAATTAGTCA
GCAACCATAGTCCCGCCCCTAACTCCGCCCATCCCGCCCCTAACTCCGCCCAGTTCCGCCCATTCTCCGC
CCCATGGCTGACTAATTTTTTTTATTTATGCAGAGGCCGAGGCCGCCTCGGCCTCTGAGCTATTCCAGAA
GTAGTGAGGAGGCTTTTTTGGAGGCCTAGGCTTTTGCAAAAAGCTTGATTCTTCTGACACAACAGTCTCG
AACTTAAGGCTAGAGCCACCATGATTGAACAAGATGGATTGCACGCAGGTTCTCCGGCCGCTTGGGTGGA
GAGGCTATTCGGCTATGACTGGGCACAACAGACAATCGGCTGCTCTGATGCCGCCGTGTTCCGGCTGTCA
GCGCAGGGGCGCCCGGTTCTTTTTGTCAAGACCGACCTGTCCGGTGCCCTGAATGAACTGCAGGACGAGG
CAGCGCGGCTATCGTGGCTGGCCACGACGGGCGTTCCTTGCGCAGCTGTGCTCGACGTTGTCACTGAAGC
GGGAAGGGACTGGCTGCTATTGGGCGAAGTGCCGGGGCAGGATCTCCTGTCATCTCACCTTGCTCCTGCC
GAGAAAGTATCCATCATGGCTGATGCAATGCGGCGGCTGCATACGCTTGATCCGGCTACCTGCCCATTCG
ACCACCAAGCGAAACATCGCATCGAGCGAGCACGTACTCGGATGGAAGCCGGTCTTGTCGATCAGGATGA
TCTGGACGAAGAGCATCAGGGGCTCGCGCCAGCCGAACTGTTCGCCAGGCTCAAGGCGCGCATGCCCGAC
GGCGAGGATCTCGTCGTGACCCATGGCGATGCCTGCTTGCCGAATATCATGGTGGAAAATGGCCGCTTTT
CTGGATTCATCGACTGTGGCCGGCTGGGTGTGGCGGACCGCTATCAGGACATAGCGTTGGCTACCCGTGA
TATTGCTGAAGAGCTTGGCGGCGAATGGGCTGACCGCTTCCTCGTGCTTTACGGTATCGCCGCTCCCGAT
TCGCAGCGCATCGCCTTCTATCGCCTTCTTGACGAGTTCTTCTGAGCGGGACTCTGGGGTTCGAAATGAC
CGACCAAGCGACGCCCAACCTGCCATCACGATGGCCGCAATAAAATATCTTTATTTTCATTACATCTGTG
TGTTGGTTTTTTGTGTGAATCGATAGCGATAAGGATCCGCGTATGGTGCACTCTCAGTACAATCTGCTCT
GATGCCGCATAGTTAAGCCAGCCCCGACACCCGCCAACACCCGCTGACGCGCCCTGACGGGCTTGTCTGC
TCCCGGCATCCGCTTACAGACAAGCTGTGACCGTCTCCGGGAGCTGCATGTGTCAGAGGTTTTCACCGTC
ATCACCGAAACGCGCGAGACGAAAGGGCCTCGTGATACGCCTATTTTTATAGGTTAATGTCATGATAATA
ATGGTTTCTTAGACGTCAGGTGGCACTTTTCGGGGAAATGTGCGCGGAACCCCTATTTGTTTATTTTTCT
AAATACATTCAAATATGTATCCGCTCATGAGACAATAACCCTGATAAATGCTTCAATAATATTGAAAAAG
GAAGAGTATGAGTATTCAACATTTCCGTGTCGCCCTTATTCCCTTTTTTGCGGCATTTTGCCTTCCTGTT
TTTGCTCACCCAGAAACGCTGGTGAAAGTAAAAGATGCTGAAGATCAGTTGGGTGCACGAGTGGGTTACA
TCGAACTGGATCTCAACAGCGGTAAGATCCTTGAGAGTTTTCGCCCCGAAGAACGTTTTCCAATGATGAG
CACTTTTAAAGTTCTGCTATGTGGCGCGGTATTATCCCGTATTGACGCCGGGCAAGAGCAACTCGGTCGC
CGCATACACTATTCTCAGAATGACTTGGTTGAGTACTCACCAGTCACAGAAAAGCATCTTACGGATGGCA
TGACAGTAAGAGAATTATGCAGTGCTGCCATAACCATGAGTGATAACACTGCGGCCAACTTACTTCTGAC
AACGATCGGAGGACCGAAGGAGCTAACCGCTTTTTTGCACAACATGGGGGATCATGTAACTCGCCTTGAT
CGTTGGGAACCGGAGCTGAATGAAGCCATACCAAACGACGAGCGTGACACCACGATGCCTGTAGCAATGG
CAACAACGTTGCGCAAACTATTAACTGGCGAACTACTTACTCTAGCTTCCCGGCAACAATTAATAGACTG
GATGGAGGCGGATAAAGTTGCAGGACCACTTCTGCGCTCGGCCCTTCCGGCTGGCTGGTTTATTGCTGAT
AAATCTGGAGCCGGTGAGCGTGGGTCTCGCGGTATCATTGCAGCACTGGGGCCAGATGGTAAGCCCTCCC
GTATCGTAGTTATCTACACGACGGGGAGTCAGGCAACTATGGATGAACGAAATAGACAGATCGCTGAGAT
AGGTGCCTCACTGATTAAGCATTGGTAACTGTCAGACCAAGTTTACTCATATATACTTTAGATTGATTTA
AAACTTCATTTTTAATTTAAAAGGATCTAGGTGAAGATCCTTTTTGATAATCTCATGACCAAAATCCCTT
AACGTGAGTTTTCGTTCCACTGAGCGTCAGACCCCGTAGAAAAGATCAAAGGATCTTCTTGAGATCCTTT
TTTTCTGCGCGTAATCTGCTGCTTGCAAACAAAAAAACCACCGCTACCAGCGGTGGTTTGTTTGCCGGAT
CAAGAGCTACCAACTCTTTTTCCGAAGGTAACTGGCTTCAGCAGAGCGCAGATACCAAATACTGTTCTTC
TAGTGTAGCCGTAGTTAGGCCACCACTTCAAGAACTCTGTAGCACCGCCTACATACCTCGCTCTGCTAAT
CCTGTTACCAGTGGCTGCTGCCAGTGGCGATAAGTCGTGTCTTACCGGGTTGGACTCAAGACGATAGTTA
CCGGATAAGGCGCAGCGGTCGGGCTGAACGGGGGGTTCGTGCACACAGCCCAGCTTGGAGCGAACGACCT
ACACCGAACTGAGATACCTACAGCGTGAGCTATGAGAAAGCGCCACGCTTCCCGAAGGGAGAAAGGCGGA
CAGGTATCCGGTAAGCGGCAGGGTCGGAACAGGAGAGCGCACGAGGGAGCTTCCAGGGGGAAACGCCTGG
TATCTTTATAGTCCTGTCGGGTTTCGCCACCTCTGACTTGAGCGTCGATTTTTGTGATGCTCGTCAGGGG
GGCGGAGCCTATGGAAAAACGCCAGCAACGCGGCCTTTTTACGGTTCCTGGCCTTTTGCTGGCCTTTTGC
TCACATGGCTCGACAGATCT
